>Addgene plasmid #20512 | pWZL Neo Myr Flag LIMK1 | addgene full sequence | sequence record 172643 | Addgene NGS Result
ATCTATATCATAATATGTACATTTATATTGGCTCATGTCCAATATGACCGCCATGTTGGCATTGATTATT
GACTAGTTATTAATAGTAATCAATTACGGGGTCATTAGTTCATAGCCCATATATGGAGTTCCGCGTTACA
TAACTTACGGTAAATGGCCCGCCTGGCTGACCGCCCAACGACCCCCGCCCATTGACGTCAATAATGACGT
ATGTTCCCATAGTAACGCCAATAGGGACTTTCCATTGACGTCAATGGGTGGAGTATTTACGGTAAACTGC
CCACTTGGCAGTACATCAAGTGTATCATATGCCAAGTCCGCCCCCTATTGACGTCAATGACGGTAAATGG
CCCGCCTGGCATTATGCCCAGTACATGACCTTACGGGACTTTCCTACTTGGCAGTACATCTACGTATTAG
TCATCGCTATTACCATGGTGATGCGGTTTTGGCAGTACACCAATGGGCGTGGATAGCGGTTTGACTCACG
GGGATTTCCAAGTCTCCACCCCATTGACGTCAATGGGAGTTTGTTTTGGCACCAAAATCAACGGGACTTT
CCAAAATGTCGTAATAACCCCGCCCCGTTGACGCAAATGGGCGGTAGGCGTGTACGGTGGGAGGTCTATA
TAAGCAGAGCTGGTTTAGTGAACCGCGCCAGTCCTCCGATTGACTGAGTCGCCCGGGTACCCGTGTATCC
AATAAACCCTCTTGCAGTTGCATCCGACTTGTGGTCTCGCTGTTCCTTGGGAGGGTCTCCTCTGAGTGAT
TGACTACCCGTCAGCGGGGGTCTTTCATTTGGGGGCTCGTCCGGGATCGGGAGACCCCTGCCCAGGGACC
ACCGACCCACCACCGGGAGGCAAGCTGGCCAGCAACTTATCTGTGTCTGTCCGATTGTCTAGTGTCTATG
ACTGATTTTATGCGCCTGCGTCGGTACTAGTTAGCTAACTAGCTCTGTATCTGGCGGACCCGTGGTGGAA
CTGACGAGTTCTGAACACCCGGCCGCAACCCTGGGAGACGTCCCAGGGACTTTGGGGGCCGTTTTTGTGG
CCCGACCTGAGGAAGGGAGTCGATGTGGAATCCGACCCCGTCAGGATATGTGGTTCTGGTAGGAGACGAG
AACCTAAAACAGTTCCCGCCTCCGTCTGAATTTTTGCTTTCGGTTTGGAACCGAAGCCGCGCGTCTTGTC
TGCTGCAGCGCTGCAGCATCGTTCTGTGTTGTCTCTGTCTGACTGTGTTTCTGTATTTGTCTGAAAATTA
GGGCCAGACTGTTACCACTCCCTTAAGTTTGACCTTAGGTCACTGGAAAGATGTCGAGCGGATCGCTCAC
AACCAGTCGGTAGATGTCAAGAAGAGACGTTGGGTTACCTTCTGCTCTGCAGAATGGCCAACCTTTAACG
TCGGATGGCCGCGAGACGGCACCTTTAACCGAGACCTCATCACCCAGGTTAAGATCAAGGTCTTTTCACC
TGGCCCGCATGGACACCCAGACCAGGTCCCCTACATCGTGACCTGGGAAGCCTTGGCTTTTGACCCCCCT
CCCTGGGTCAAGCCCTTTGTACACCCTAAGCCTCCGCCTCCTCTTCCTCCATCCGCCCCGTCTCTCCCCC
TTGAACCTCCTCGTTCGACCCCGCCTCGATCCTCCCTTTATCCAGCCCTCACTCCTTCTCTAGGCGCCGG
CCGGATCCAGAATTCGCCACCATGGGGTCTTCAAAATCTAAACCAAAGGACCCCAGCCAGCGCCGGCGCA
GGATCCGAGGTTACCTTGACTACAAAGACGATGACGACAAGCAATTGACAAGTTTGTACAAAAAAGTTGG
CATGAGGTTGACGCTACTTTGTTGCACCTGGAGGGAAGAACGTATGGGAGAGGAAGGAAGCGAGTTGCCC
GTGTGTGCAAGCTGCGGCCAGAGGATCTATGATGGCCAGTACCTCCAGGCCCTGAACGCGGACTGGCACG
CAGACTGCTTCAGGTGTTGTGACTGCAGTGCCTCCCTGTCGCACCAGTACTATGAGAAGGATGGGCAGCT
CTTCTGCAAGAAGGACTACTGGGCCCGCTATGGCGAGTCCTGCCATGGGTGCTCTGAGCAAATCACCAAG
GGACTGGTTATGGTGGCTGGGGAGCTGAAGTACCACCCCGAGTGTTTCATCTGCCTCACGTGTGGGACCT
TTATCGGTGACGGGGACACCTACACGCTGGTGGAGCACTCCAAGCTGTACTGCGGGCACTGCTACTACCA
GACTGTGGTGACCCCCGTCATCGAGCAGATCCTGCCTGACTCCCCTGGCTCCCACCTGCCCCACACCGTC
ACCCTGGTGTCCATCCCAGCCTCATCTCATGGCAAGCGTGGACTTTCAGTCTCCATTGACCCCCCGCACG
GCCCACCGGGCTGTGGCACCGAGCACTCACACACCGTCCGCGTCCAGGGAGTGGATCCGGGCTGCATGAG
CCCAGATGTGAAGAATTCCATCCACGTCGGAGACCGGATCTTGGAAATCAATGGCACGCCCATCCGAAAT
GTGCCCCTGGACGAGATTGACCTGCTGATTCAGGAAACCAGCCGCCTGCTCCAGCTGACCCTCGAGCATG
ACCCTCACGATACACTGGGCCACGGGCTGGGGCCTGAGACCAGCCCCCTGAGGTCCCCGACTTGCCAACT
TTCTTGTACAAAGTGGTTTGATCTAGTCGACCAATTCCGGTTATTTTCCACCATATTGCCGTCTTTTGGC
AATGTGAGGGCCCGGAAACCTGGCCCTGTCTTCTTGACGAGCATTCCTAGGGGTCTTTCCCCTCTCGCCA
AAGGAATGCAAGGTCTGTTGAATGTCGTGAAGGAAGCAGTTCCTCTGGAAGCTTCTTGAAGACAAACAAC
GTCTGTAGCGACCCTTTGCAGGCAGCGGAACCCCCCACCTGGCGACAGGTGCCTCTGCGGCCAAAAGCCA
CGTGTATAAGATACACCTGCAAAGGCGGCACAACCCCAGTGCCACGTTGTGAGTTGGATAGTTGTGGAAA
GAGTCAAATGGCTCTCCTCAAGCGTATTCAACAAGGGGCTGAAGGATGCCCAGAAGGTACCCCATTGTAT
GGGATCTGATCTGGGGCCTCGGTGCACATGCTTTACATGTGTTTAGTCGAGGTTAAAAAACGTCTAGGCC
CCCCGAACCACGGGGACGTGGTTTTCCTTTGAAAAACACGATGATAATACCATGATTGAACAAGATGGAT
TGCACGCAGGTTCTCCGGCCGCTTGGGTGGAGAGGCTATTCGGCTATGACTGGGCACAACAGACAATCGG
CTGCTCTGATGCCGCCGTGTTCCGGCTGTCAGCGCAGGGGCGCCCGGTTCTTTTTGTCAAGACCGACCTG
TCCGGTGCCCTGAATGAACTGCAGGACGAGGCAGCGCGGCTATCGTGGCTGGCCACGACGGGCGTTCCTT
GCGCAGCTGTGCTCGACGTTGTCACTGAAGCGGGAAGGGACTGGCTGCTATTGGGCGAAGTGCCGGGGCA
GGATCTCCTGTCATCTCACCTTGCTCCTGCCGAGAAAGTATCCATCATGGCTGATGCAATGCGGCGGCTG
CATACGCTTGATCCGGCTACCTGCCCATTCGACCACCAAGCGAAACATCGCATCGAGCGAGCACGTACTC
GGATGGAAGCCGGTCTTGTCGATCAGGATGATCTGGACGAAGAGCATCAGGGGCTCGCGCCAGCCGAACT
GTTCGCCAGGCTCAAGGCGCGCATGCCCGACGGCGAGGATCTCGTCGTGACCCATGGCGATGCCTGCTTG
CCGAATATCATGGTGGAAAATGGCCGCTTTTCTGGATTCATCGACTGTGGCCGGCTGGGTGTGGCGGACC
GCTATCAGGACATAGCGTTGGCTACCCGTGATATTGCTGAAGAGCTTGGCGGCGAATGGGCTGACCGCTT
CCTCGTGCTTTACGGTATCGCCGCTCCCGATTCGCAGCGCATCGCCTTCTATCGCCTTCTTGACGAGTTC
TTCTGAGCGGGACTCTGGGGTTCGCATCGATAAAATAAAAGATTTTATTTAGTCTCCAGAAAAAGGGGGG
AATGAAAGACCCCACCTGTAGGTTTGGCAAGCTAGCTTAAGTAACGCCATTTTGCAAGGCATGGAAAAAT
ACATAACTGAGAATAGAGAAGTTCAGATCAAGGTCAGGAACAGATGGAACAGCTGAATATGGGCCAAACA
GGATATCTGTGGTAAGCAGTTCCTGCCCCGGCTCAGGGCCAAGAACAGATGGAACAGCTGAATATGGGCC
AAACAGGATATCTGTGGTAAGCAGTTCCTGCCCCGGCTCAGGGCCAAGAACAGATGGTCCCCAGATGCGG
TCCAGCCCTCAGCAGTTTCTAGAGAACCATCAGATGTTTCCAGGGTGCCCCAAGGACCTGAAATGACCCT
GTGCCTTATTTGAACTAACCAATCAGTTCGCTTCTCGCTTCTGTTCGCGCGCTTCTGCTCCCCGAGCTCA
ATAAAAGAGCCCACAACCCCTCACTCGGGGCGCCAGTCCTCCGATTGACTGAGTCGCCCGGGTACCCGTG
TATCCAATAAACCCTCTTGCAGTTGCATCCGACTTGTGGTCTCGCTGTTCCTTGGGAGGGTCTCCTCTGA
GTGATTGACTACCCGTCAGCGGGGGTCTTTCACAGGCCAGTGGGGCCGCACTTTTCGGGGAAATGTGCGC
GGAACCCCTATTTGTTTATTTTTCTAAATACATTCAAATATGTATCCGCTCATGAGACAATAACCCTGAT
AAATGCTTCAATAATATTGAAAAAGGAAGAGTATGAGTATTCAACATTTCCGTGTCGCCCTTATTCCCTT
TTTTGCGGCATTTTGCCTTCCTGTTTTTGCTCACCCAGAAACGCTGGTGAAAGTAAAAGATGCTGAAGAT
CAGTTGGGTGCACGAGTGGGTTACATCGAACTGGATCTCAACAGCGGTAAGATCCTTGAGAGTTTTCGCC
CCGAAGAACGTTTTCCAATGATGAGCACTTTTAAAGTTCTGCTATGTGGCGCGGTATTATCCCGTATTGA
CGCCGGGCAAGAGCAACTCGGTCGCCGCATACACTATTCTCAGAATGACTTGGTTGAGTACTCACCAGTC
ACAGAAAAGCATCTTACGGATGGCATGACAGTAAGAGAATTATGCAGTGCTGCCATAACCATGAGTGATA
ACACTGCGGCCAACTTACTTCTGACAACGATCGGAGGACCGAAGGAGCTAACCGCTTTTTTGCACAACAT
GGGGGATCATGTAACTCGCCTTGATCGTTGGGAACCGGAGCTGAATGAAGCCATACCAAACGACGAGCGT
GACACCACGATGCCTGTAGCAATGGCAACAACGTTGCGCAAACTATTAACTGGCGAACTACTTACTCTAG
CTTCCCGGCAACAATTAATAGACTGGATGGAGGCGGATAAAGTTGCAGGACCACTTCTGCGCTCGGCCCT
TCCGGCTGGCTGGTTTATTGCTGATAAATCTGGAGCCGGTGAGCGTGGGTCTCGCGGTATCATTGCAGCA
CTGGGGCCAGATGGTAAGCCCTCCCGTATCGTAGTTATCTACACGACGGGGAGTCAGGCAACTATGGATG
AACGAAATAGACAGATCGCTGAGATAGGTGCCTCACTGATTAAGCATTGGTAACTGTCAGACCAAGTTTA
CTCATATATACTTTAGATTGATTTGCGGCCGCGAAAAGGACAAGCAGCGAAAATTCACGCCCCCTTGGGA
GGTGGCGGCATATGCAAAGGATAGCACTCCCACTCTACTACTGGGTATCATATGCTGACTGTATATGCAT
GAGGATAGCATATGCTACCCGGATACAGATTAGGATAGCATATACTACCCAGATATAGATTAGGATAGCA
TATGCTACCCAGATATAGATTAGGATAGCCTATGCTACCCAGATATAAATTAGGATAGCATATACTACCC
AGATATAGATTAGGATAGCATATGCTACCCAGATATAGATTAGGATAGCCTATGCTACCCAGATATAGAT
TAGGATAGCATATGCTATCCAGATATTTGGGTAGTATATGCTACCCATGGCAACATTAGCCCACCGTGCT
CTCAGCGACCTCGTGAATATGAGGACCAACAACCCTGTGCTTGGCGCTCAGGCGCAAGTGTGTGTAATTT
GTCCTCCAGATCGCAGCAATCGCGCCCCTATCTTGGCCCGCCCACCTACTTATGCAGGTATTCCCCGGGG
TGCCATTAGTGGTTTTGTGGGCAAGTGGTTTGACCGCAGTGGTTAGCGGGGTTACAATCAGCCAAGTTAT
TACACCCTTATTTTACAGTCCAAAACCGCAGGGCGGCGTGTGGGGGCTGACGCGTGCCCCCACTCCACAA
TTTCAAAAAAAAGAGTGGCCACTTGTCTTTGTTTATGGGCCCCATTGGCGTGGAGCCCCGTTTAATTTTC
GGGGGTGTTAGAGACAACCAGTGGAGTCCGCTGCTGTCGGCGTCCACTCTCTTTCCCCTTGTTACAAATA
GAGTGTAACAACATGGTTCACCTGTCTTGGTCCCTGCCTGGGACACATCTTAATAACCCCAGTATCATAT
TGCACTAGGATTATGTGTTGCCCATAGCCATAAATTCGTGTGAGATGGACATCCAGTCTTTACGGCTTGT
CCCCACCCCATGGATTTCTATTGTTAAAGATATTCAGAATGTTTCATTCCTACACTAGTATTTATTGCCC
AAGGGGTTTGTGAGGGTTATATTGGTGTCATAGCACAATGCCACCACTGAACCCCCCGTCCAAATTTTAT
TCTGGGGGCGTCACCTGAAACCTTGTTTTCGAGCACCTCACATACACCTTACTGTTCACAACTCAGCAGT
TATTCTATTAGCTAAACGAAGGAGAATGAAGAAGCAGGCGAAGATTCAGGAGAGTTCACTGCCCGCTCCT
TGATCTTCAGCCACTGCCCTTGTGACTAAAATGGTTCACTACCCTCGTGGAATCCTGACCCCATGTAAAT
AAAACCGTGACAGCTCATGGGGTGGGAGATATCGCTGTTCCTTAGGACCCTTTTACTAACCCTAATTCGA
TAGCATATGCTTCCCGTTGGGTAACATATGCTATTGAATTAGGGTTAGTCTGGATAGTATATACTACTAC
CCGGGAAGCATATGCTACCCGTTTAGGGTTAACAAGGGGGCCTTATAAACACTATTGCTAATGCCCTCTT
GAGGGTCCGCTTATCGGTAGCTACACAGGCCCCTCTGATTGACGTTGGTGTAGCCTCCCGTAGTCTTCCT
GGGCCCCTGGGAGGTACATGTCGGCCGCAAAAGGATCTAGGTGAAGATCCTTTTTGATAATCTCATGACC
AAAATCCCTTAACGTGAGTTTTCGTTCCACTGAGCGTCAGACCCCGTAGAAAAGATCAAAGGATCTTCTT
GAGATCCTTTTTTTCTGCGCGTAATCTGCTGCTTGCAAACAAAAAAACCACCGCTACCAGCGGTGGTTTG
TTTGCCGGATCAAGAGCTACCAACTCTTTTTCCGAAGGTAACTGGCTTCAGCAGAGCGCAGATACCAAAT
ACTGTTCTTCTAGTGTAGCCGTAGTTAGGCCACCACTTCAAGAACTCTGTAGCACCGCCTACATACCTCG
CTCTGCTAATCCTGTTACCAGTGGCTGCTGCCAGTGGCGATAAGTCGTGTCTTACCGGGTTGGACTCAAG
ACGATAGTTACCGGATAAGGCGCAGCGGTCGGGCTGAACGGGGGGTTCGTGCACACAGCCCAGCTTGGAG
CGAACGACCTACACCGAACTGAGATACCTACAGCGTGAGCTATGAGAAAGCGCCACGCTTCCCGAAGGGA
GAAAGGCGGACAGGTATCCGGTAAGCGGCAGGGTCGGAACAGGAGAGCGCACGAGGGAGCTTCCAGGGGG
AAACGCCTGGTATCTTTATAGTCCTGTCGGGTTTCGCCACCTCTGACTTGAGCGTCGATTTTTGTGATGC
TCGTCAGGGGGGCGGAGCCTATGGAAAAACGCCAGCAACGCGGCCTTTTTACGGTTCCTGGCCTTTTGCT
GGCCTTTTGCTCACATGTTCTTTCCTGCGTTATCCCCTGATTCTGTGGATAACCGTATTACCGCCTTTGA
GTGAGCTGATACCGCTCGCCGCAGCCGAACGACCGAGCGCAGCGAGTCAGTGAGCGAGGAAGCGGAAGAG
CGCCCAATACGCAAACCGCCTCTCCCCGCGCGTTGGCCGATTCATTAATGCAACTATGGTTGGCGCGTTG
TAAACGTTAATATTTTGTTAAAATTCGCGTTAAATTTTTGTTAAATCAGCTCATTTTTTAACCAATAGAC
CGAAATCGGCAAAATCCCTTATAAATCAAAAGAATAGCCCGAGATAGAGT
[37 nt withheld, positions 8381-8417]
AAAGAACGTGGACTCCAACGTCAAAGG
[141 nt withheld, positions 8445-8585]
G
[46 nt withheld, positions 8587-8632]
A
[76 nt withheld, positions 8634-8709]
CCGATCTTCAATATTGGCCATTAGCCATATTATTCATTGGTTATATAGCATAAATCAATATTGGCTATTG
GCCATTGCATACGTTGT
Features (pLannotate 1.2.2; 19 found; start..end, strand, type, name):
     60..437     +  enhancer       CMV enhancer: human cytomegalovirus immediate early enhancer
    439..638     +  promoter       CMV promoter: human cytomegalovirus (CMV) immediate early promoter
    655..799     +  LTR            3' LTR (ΔU3) (fragment): self-inactivating 3' long terminal repeat (LTR) from Moloney murine leukemia virus
    921..1195    +  misc_feature   MESV Ψ (fragment): packaging signal of murine embryonic stem cell virus
   1262..1678    +  CDS            gag (truncated): truncated Moloney murine leukemia virus (MMLV) gag gene lacking the start codon
   1726..1743    +  CDS            myr (fragment): N-myristoylation signal from Src kinase (Pellman et al., 1985; Kaplan et al., 1988)
   1799..1816    +  protein_bind   attB1 (fragment): mutant version of attB; core recombination site for the Gateway® BP reaction BP Clonase™
   1822..2649    +  CDS            LIMK1 (fragment): LIMK1_HUMAN - Also known as LIMK. Experimental evidence at protein level: Swiss-Prot protein existence level 1. [Isoform 3]: Has a dominant negative effect on actin cytoskeletal changes. Required for atypical chemokine receptor ACKR2- induced phosphorylation of cofilin (CFL1). From Homo sapiens (Human).
   2659..2676    -  protein_bind   attB2 (fragment): mutant version of attB; core recombination site for the Gateway® BP reaction BP Clonase™
   2736..3197    +  misc_feature   IRES: internal ribosome entry site (IRES) of the encephalomyocarditis virus (EMCV)
   3202..3993    +  CDS            neo: KKA2_KLEPN - Also known as kan, nptII. Experimental evidence at protein level: Swiss-Prot protein existence level 1. Resistance to kanamycin, neomycin, paromomycin, ribostamycin, butirosin and gentamicin B. From Klebsiella pneumoniae.
   4061..4182    +  LTR            3' LTR (ΔU3) (fragment): self-inactivating 3' long terminal repeat (LTR) from Moloney murine leukemia virus
   4183..4652    +  LTR            LTR: long terminal repeat from Moloney murine leukemia virus
   4688..4792    +  promoter       AmpR promoter: bla
   4793..5653    +  CDS            AmpR: β-lactamase; bla; confers resistance to ampicillin, carbenicillin, and related antibiotics
   5812..7163    +  rep_origin     oriP (fragment): Epstein-Barr virus oriP replication origin (Yates et al., 2000)
   7419..8007    +  rep_origin     ori: high-copy-number ColE1/pMB1/pBR322/pUC origin of replication
   8190..8242    +  CDS            lacI (fragment): lac repressor; lacI; The lac repressor binds to the lac operator to inhibit transcription in E. coli. This inhibition can be relieved by adding lactose or isopropyl-β-D-thiogalactopyranoside (IPTG).
   8258..8709    -  rep_origin     M13 ori (sequence partly withheld): M13 bacteriophage origin of replication; arrow indicates direction of (+) strand synthesis
