[The description below was written by a language model from this plasmid's Addgene catalogue record and pLannotate feature annotations shown in this document.]
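Description:
pWZL Neo Myr Flag LIMK1 is a Moloney murine leukemia virus-based retroviral vector for stable expression of a membrane-targeted fragment of human LIM domain kinase 1 in mammalian cells. It was made by a Gateway LR reaction that moved the ORF from an entry clone into the pWZL-Neo-Myr-Flag-DEST backbone, and it belongs to a library of myristoylated kinase clones assembled for gain-of-function screening in a breast cancer oncogene study. In bacteria the plasmid is maintained through a high-copy ColE1/pUC-type origin and ampicillin resistance. A recombination-deficient strain is recommended because of the repeated LTR sequences. The annotation also detects an M13 phage origin and a fragment of the Epstein-Barr virus oriP.

In the annotated sequence, a CMV enhancer/promoter sits immediately upstream of 5' LTR sequence, an arrangement that typically drives transcription of the viral genome in packaging cells. This is followed by a packaging signal and a truncated gag region, which support encapsidation of the RNA. The payload begins with a Src-derived N-myristoylation signal and, according to the catalogue fields, a Flag epitope, although the feature table does not annotate the Flag tag separately. These are fused in frame, across attB1, to the LIMK1 insert, which ends at attB2. The record states that the insert encodes only amino acids 1–273, consistent with the roughly 830 nt LIMK1 fragment detected, so this is not the full-length protein. An EMCV IRES downstream links translation of the neomycin phosphotransferase gene to the same transcript, allowing G418 selection of transduced cells, and a 3' MMLV LTR closes the provirus. The depositors note that the gene identity was verified but the clone was not fully sequenced for minor mutations.
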