Addgene plasmid #20512: pWZL Neo Myr Flag LIMK1
Depositing lab: William Hahn & Jean Zhao. Depositing organization: Dana-Farber Cancer Institute. Publication: Integrative Genomic Approaches Identify IKBKE as a Breast Cancer Oncogene (Kinase Library Clones). Boehm JS, Zhao JJ, Yao J, Kim SY, Firestein R, Dunn IF, Sjostrom SK, Garraway LA, Weremowicz S, Richardson AL, Greulich H, Stewart CJ, Mulvey LA, Shen RR, Ambrogio L, Hirozane-Kishikawa T, Hill DE, Vidal M, Meyerson M, Grenier JK, Hinkle G, Root DE, Roberts TM, Lander ES, Polyak K, Hahn WC. Cell. 2007 Jun 15. 129(6):1065-1079. 10.1016/j.cell.2007.03.052 PubMed 17574021.
Backbone
  Vector backbone: pWZL-Neo-Myr-Flag-DEST
  Backbone manufacturer: William Hahn Lab (available at Addgene, #15300)
  Vector type: Mammalian Expression, Retroviral
  Selectable markers: Neomycin (select with G418)
Growth in bacteria
  Bacterial resistance: Ampicillin, 100 μg/mL
  Growth temperature: 37°C
  Growth strain: Stbl3
  Growth instructions: Stbl3 cells to prevent recombination.
  Copy number: Unknown
Gene/Insert
  Gene/Insert name: LIMK1 (alt name: Lim domain kinase 1)
  Species: H. sapiens (human)
  Mutation: aa1-273 only
  GenBank ID: NM_002314
  Entrez Gene: LIMK1 (a.k.a. LIMK, LIMK-1)
  Tag / fusion protein: Myr (N terminal on backbone); Flag (N terminal on backbone)
  Cloning method: Gateway Cloning
  Sequencing primers: 5′ pWZL-Fwd (GAA CCT CCT CGT TCG ACC); 3′ pWZL-Rev (TTC CGG GCC CTC ACA TTG)
Resource information
  A portion of this plasmid was derived from a plasmid made by: 2-B8
Terms and licenses: Academic/Nonprofit Terms; Industry Terms: Not Available to Industry
Depositor comments: ORFs were cloned into Gateway compatible pEntry vectors. An LR recombination reaction was performed to move the ORF to pWZL-Neo-Myr-Flag DEST such that the ORF would have 5' myristoylation and flag tags. This plasmid is part of a kinase library, and the gene has been verified, but has not been fully sequenced for minor mutations. Please see the following link for plasmids from this article that are not part of the kinase library http://www.addgene.org/pubmed/17574021
How to cite: pWZL Neo Myr Flag LIMK1 was a gift from William Hahn & Jean Zhao (Addgene plasmid # 20512 ; http://n2t.net/addgene:20512 ; RRID:Addgene_20512)
