>Addgene plasmid #20512 | pWZL Neo Myr Flag LIMK1 | addgene partial sequence | sequence record 26337 | 20512 with pWZL-Fwd
CCTTCTCTAGGCGCCGGCCGGATCCAGAATTCGCCACCATGGGGTCTTCAAAATCTAAACCAAAGGACCC
CAGCCAGCGCCGGCGCAGGATCCGAGGTTACCTTGACTACAAAGACGATGACGACAAGCAATTGACAAGT
TTGTACAAAAAAGTTGGCATGAGGTTGACGCTACTTTGTTGCACCTGGAGGGAAGAACGTATGGGAGAGG
AAGGAAGCGAGTTGCCCGTGTGTGCAAGCTGCGGCCAGAGGATCTATGATGGCCAGTACCTCCAGGCCCT
GAACGCGGACTGGCACGCAGACTGCTTCAGGTGTTGTGACTGCAGTGCCTCCCTGTCGCACCAGTACTAT
GAGAAGGATGGGCAGCTCTTCTGCAAGAAGGACTACTGGGCCCGCTATGGCGAGTCCTGCCATGGGTGCT
CTGAGCAAATCACCAAGGGACTGGTTATGGTGGCTGGGGAGCTGAAGTACCACCCCGAGTGTTTCATCTG
CCTCACGTGTGGGACCTTTATCGGTGACGGGGACACCTACACGCTGGTGGAGCACTCCAAGCTGTACTGC
GGGCACTGCTACTACCAGACTGTGGTGACCCCCGTCATCGAGCAGATCCTGCCTGACTCCCCTGGCTCCC
ACCTGCCCCACACCGTCACCCTGGTGTCCATCCCAGCCTCATCTCATGGCAAGCGTGGACTTTCAGTCTC
CATTGACCCCCCGCACNGCCCACCGGGCTGTGGCACCGAGCACTCACACNCCGTCCGCGTCCAGGG
